Addgene plasmid #20676: pHJ321
Depositing lab: Stephen Shaw. Depositing organization: National Cancer Institute (NCI). Publication: Phospholipase C-mediated hydrolysis of PIP2 releases ERM proteins from lymphocyte membrane. Hao JJ, Liu Y, Kruhlak M, Debell KE, Rellahan BL, Shaw S. J Cell Biol. 2009 Feb 9. 184(3):451-62. 10.1083/jcb.200807047 PubMed 19204146.
Backbone
  Vector backbone: pEGFP-N1
  Backbone size w/o insert (bp): 4700
  Vector type: Mammalian Expression
  Selectable markers: Neomycin (select with G418)
Growth in bacteria
  Bacterial resistance: Kanamycin, 50 μg/mL
  Growth temperature: 37°C
  Growth strain: DH5alpha
  Growth instructions: DH5a
  Copy number: High Copy
Gene/Insert
  Gene/Insert name: Moesin (alt name: MSN)
  Species: H. sapiens (human)
  Insert size (bp): 1731
  Mutation: Changed Thr 558 to Alanine
  GenBank ID: NM_002444
  Entrez Gene: MSN (a.k.a. HEL70, IMD50)
  Tag / fusion protein: GFP (C terminal on backbone)
  Cloning method: Restriction Enzyme; 5′ cloning site EcoRI (not destroyed); 3′ cloning site SalI (not destroyed)
  Sequencing primers: 5′ GTGCATAAGTCTGGCTAC; 3′ GATGAGCAGGATGAGAAT
Terms and licenses: Academic/Nonprofit Terms; Industry Terms: Not Available to Industry
How to cite: pHJ321 was a gift from Stephen Shaw (Addgene plasmid # 20676 ; http://n2t.net/addgene:20676 ; RRID:Addgene_20676)
