[The description below was written by a language model from this plasmid's Addgene catalogue record and pLannotate feature annotations shown in this document.]
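Description:
pHJ321 is a mammalian expression plasmid built on the pEGFP-N1 backbone that encodes human moesin (MSN), an ezrin-radixin-moesin (ERM) family protein, fused at its C terminus to EGFP. The 1,731 bp moesin coding sequence was inserted between the EcoRI and SalI sites of the multiple cloning site, both of which are retained, placing it upstream of the backbone-encoded EGFP. Transcription is driven by the human cytomegalovirus immediate early enhancer and promoter and terminated by the SV40 polyadenylation signal. The insert carries a Thr558-to-alanine substitution. Thr558 is the C-terminal threonine whose phosphorylation activates moesin and promotes its interaction with F-actin, so this mutant cannot be phosphorylated at that position.

The sequenced plasmid is 6,462 nt. It replicates in E. coli at high copy number from a ColE1/pUC-type origin and also carries an f1 phage origin. A single NeoR/KanR (Tn5 aminoglycoside phosphotransferase) cassette serves both hosts: the bacterial bla promoter drives kanamycin resistance in E. coli, while the SV40 enhancer and early promoter, paired with the HSV TK polyadenylation signal, drives G418 resistance for selecting transfected mammalian cells. The short large T antigen, ble and bGH poly(A) fragments in the annotation are partial matches within backbone sequence rather than functional elements.

The associated publication examines how phospholipase C-mediated hydrolysis of PIP2 releases ERM proteins from the lymphocyte membrane. In that context the construct is suited to fluorescence imaging of moesin localisation in live or fixed cells, and to comparing a phosphorylation-deficient moesin with the wild-type protein.
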