Features (pLannotate 1.2.2; 16 found; start..end, strand, type, name):
      1..204     +  promoter       CMV promoter: human cytomegalovirus (CMV) immediate early promoter
    227..270     +  misc_feature   MCS (fragment): multiple cloning site
    271..2001    +  CDS            MSN: MOES_HUMAN - Experimental evidence at protein level: Swiss-Prot protein existence level 1. Ezrin-radixin-moesin (ERM) family protein that connects the actin cytoskeleton to the plasma membrane and thereby regulates the structure and function of specific domains of the cell cortex. Tethers actin filaments by oscillating between a resting and an activated state providing transient interactions between moesin and the actin cytoskeleton (PubMed:10212266). Once phosphorylated on its C-terminal threonine, moesin is activated leading to interaction with F-actin and cytoskeletal rearrangement (PubMed:
   2004..2036    +  misc_feature   MCS (fragment): multiple cloning site
   2044..2763    +  CDS            EGFP: the original enhanced GFP (Yang et al., 1996) mammalian codon-optimized
   2780..2863    +  CDS            large T antigen (fragment): large T antigen from SV40 (simian virus 40)
   2886..3007    +  polyA_signal   SV40 poly(A) signal: SV40 polyadenylation signal
   3041..3469    -  rep_origin     f1 ori (sequence partly withheld): f1 bacteriophage origin of replication; arrow indicates direction of (+) strand synthesis
   3496..3600    +  promoter       AmpR promoter: bla
   3602..3959    +  promoter       SV40 promoter: SV40 enhancer and early promoter
   3994..4788    +  CDS            NeoR/KanR: aminoglycoside phosphotransferase from Tn5; aph(3')-II (or nptII); confers resistance to neomycin, kanamycin, and G418 (Geneticin®)
   4809..4961    +  CDS            ble (fragment): BLE_KLEPN - Experimental evidence at protein level: Swiss-Prot protein existence level 1. Binding protein with a strong affinity to the bleomycin family of antibiotics. Binds to CL990; an antimitotic-antibiotic compound. From Klebsiella pneumoniae.
   5020..5067    +  polyA_signal   HSV TK poly(A) signal: herpes simplex virus thymidine kinase polyadenylation signal (Cole and Stacy, 1985)
   5158..5174    -  polyA_signal   bGH poly(A) signal (fragment): bovine growth hormone polyadenylation signal
   5396..5984    +  rep_origin     ori: high-copy-number ColE1/pMB1/pBR322/pUC origin of replication
   6159..6462    +  enhancer       CMV enhancer: human cytomegalovirus immediate early enhancer
>Addgene plasmid #20676 | pHJ321 | addgene full sequence | sequence record 301928 | Addgene NGS Result
GTGATGCGGTTTTGGCAGTACATCAATGGGCGTGGATAGCGGTTTGACTCACGGGGATTTCCAAGTCTCC
ACCCCATTGACGTCAATGGGAGTTTGTTTTGGCACCAAAATCAACGGGACTTTCCAAAATGTCGTAACAA
CTCCGCCCCATTGACGCAAATGGGCGGTAGGCGTGTACGGTGGGAGGTCTATATAAGCAGAGCTGGTTTA
GTGAACCGTCAGATCCGCTAGCGCTACCGGACTCAGATCTCGAGCTCAAGCTTCGAATTCATGCCCAAAA
CGATCAGTGTGCGTGTGACCACCATGGATGCAGAGCTGGAGTTTGCCATCCAGCCCAACACCACCGGGAA
GCAGCTATTTGACCAGGTGGTGAAAACTATTGGCTTGAGGGAAGTTTGGTTCTTTGGTCTGCAGTACCAG
GACACTAAAGGTTTCTCCACCTGGCTGAAACTCAATAAGAAGGTGACTGCCCAGGATGTGCGGAAGGAAA
GCCCCCTGCTCTTTAAGTTCCGTGCCAAGTTCTACCCTGAGGATGTGTCCGAGGAATTGATTCAGGACAT
CACTCAGCGCCTGTTCTTTCTGCAAGTGAAAGAGGGCATTCTCAATGATGATATTTACTGCCCGCCTGAG
ACCGCTGTGCTGCTGGCCTCGTATGCTGTCCAGTCTAAGTATGGCGACTTCAATAAGGAAGTGCATAAGT
CTGGCTACCTGGCCGGAGACAAGTTGCTCCCGCAGAGAGTCCTGGAACAGCACAAACTCAACAAGGACCA
GTGGGAGGAGCGGATCCAGGTGTGGCATGAGGAACACCGTGGCATGCTCAGGGAGGATGCTGTCCTGGAA
TATCTGAAGATTGCTCAAGATCTGGAGATGTATGGTGTGAACTACTTCAGCATCAAGAACAAGAAAGGCT
CAGAGCTGTGGCTGGGGGTGGATGCCCTGGGTCTCAACATCTATGAGCAGAATGACAGACTAACTCCCAA
GATAGGCTTCCCCTGGAGTGAAATCAGGAACATCTCTTTCAATGATAAGAAATTTGTCATCAAGCCCATT
GACAAAAAAGCCCCGGACTTCGTCTTCTATGCTCCCCGGCTGCGGATTAACAAGCGGATCTTGGCCTTGT
GCATGGGGAACCATGAACTATACATGCGCCGTCGCAAGCCTGATACCATTGAGGTGCAGCAGATGAAGGC
ACAGGCCCGGGAGGAGAAGCACCAGAAGCAGATGGAGCGTGCTATGCTGGAAAATGAGAAGAAGAAGCGT
GAAATGGCAGAGAAGGAGAAAGAGAAGATTGAACGGGAGAAGGAGGAGCTGATGGAGAGGCTGAAGCAGA
TCGAGGAACAGACTAAGAAGGCTCAGCAAGAACTGGAAGAACAGACCCGTAGGGCTCTGGAACTTGAGCA
GGAACGGAAGCGTGCCCAGAGCGAGGCTGAAAAGCTGGCCAAGGAGCGTCAAGAAGCTGAAGAGGCCAAG
GAGGCCTTGCTGCAGGCCTCCCGGGACCAGAAAAAGACTCAGGAACAGCTGGCCTTGGAAATGGCAGAGC
TGACAGCTCGAATCTCCCAGCTGGAGATGGCCCGACAGAAGAAGGAGAGTGAGGCTGTGGAGTGGCAGCA
GAAGGCCCAGATGGTACAGGAAGACTTGGAGAAGACCCGTGCTGAGCTGAAGACTGCCATGAGTACACCT
CATGTGGCAGAGCCTGCTGAGAATGAGCAGGATGAGCAGGATGAGAATGGGGCAGAGGCTAGTGCTGACC
TACGGGCTGATGCTATGGCCAAGGACCGCAGTGAGGAGGAACGTACCACTGAGGCAGAGAAGAATGAGCG
TGTGCAGAAGCACCTGAAGGCCCTCACTTCGGAGCTGGCCAATGCCAGAGATGAGTCCAAGAAGACTGCC
AATGACATGATCCATGCTGAGAACATGCGACTGGGCCGAGACAAATACAAGGCCCTGCGCCAGATCCGGC
AGGGCAACACCAAGCAGCGCATTGACGAATTTGAGTCTATGCCGTCGACGGTACCGCGGGCCCGGGATCC
ACCGGTCGCCACCATGGTGAGCAAGGGCGAGGAGCTGTTCACCGGGGTGGTGCCCATCCTGGTCGAGCTG
GACGGCGACGTAAACGGCCACAAGTTCAGCGTGTCCGGCGAGGGCGAGGGCGATGCCACCTACGGCAAGC
TGACCCTGAAGTTCATCTGCACCACCGGCAAGCTGCCCGTGCCCTGGCCCACCCTCGTGACCACCCTGAC
CTACGGCGTGCAGTGCTTCAGCCGCTACCCCGACCACATGAAGCAGCACGACTTCTTCAAGTCCGCCATG
CCCGAAGGCTACGTCCAGGAGCGCACCATCTTCTTCAAGGACGACGGCAACTACAAGACCCGCGCCGAGG
TGAAGTTCGAGGGCGACACCCTGGTGAACCGCATCGAGCTGAAGGGCATCGACTTCAAGGAGGACGGCAA
CATCCTGGGGCACAAGCTGGAGTACAACTACAACAGCCACAACGTCTATATCATGGCCGACAAGCAGAAG
AACGGCATCAAGGTGAACTTCAAGATCCGCCACAACATCGAGGACGGCAGCGTGCAGCTCGCCGACCACT
ACCAGCAGAACACCCCCATCGGCGACGGCCCCGTGCTGCTGCCCGACAACCACTACCTGAGCACCCAGTC
CGCCCTGAGCAAAGACCCCAACGAGAAGCGCGATCACATGGTCCTGCTGGAGTTCGTGACCGCCGCCGGG
ATCACTCTCGGCATGGACGAGCTGTACAAGTAAAGCGGCCGCGACTCTAGATCATAATCAGCCATACCAC
ATTTGTAGAGGTTTTACTTGCTTTAAAAAACCTCCCACACCTCCCCCTGAACCTGAAACATAAAATGAAT
GCAATTGTTGTTGTTAACTTGTTTATTGCAGCTTATAATGGTTACAAATAAAGCAATAGCATCACAAATT
TCACAAATAAAGCATTTTTTTCACTGCATTCTAGTTGTGGTTTGTCCAAACTCATCAATGTATCTTAAGG
CGTAAATTGTAAGCGTTAATATTTTGTTAAAATTCGCGTTAAATTTTTGTTAAATCAGCTCATTTTTTAA
CCAATAGGCCGAAATCGGCAAAATCCCTTATAAATCAAAAGAATAGACCGAGATAGGGT
[37 nt withheld, positions 3140-3176]
AAAGAACGTGGACTCCAACGTCAAAGG
[49 nt withheld, positions 3204-3252]
T
[91 nt withheld, positions 3254-3344]
G
[124 nt withheld, positions 3346-3469]
CAGGTGGCACTTTTCGGGGAAATGTGCGCGGAACCCCTATTTGTTTATTTTTCTAAATACATTCAAATAT
GTATCCGCTCATGAGACAATAACCCTGATAAATGCTTCAATAATATTGAAAAAGGAAGAGTCCTGAGGCG
GAAAGAACCAGCTGTGGAATGTGTGTCAGTTAGGGTGTGGAAAGTCCCCAGGCTCCCCAGCAGGCAGAAG
TATGCAAAGCATGCATCTCAATTAGTCAGCAACCAGGTGTGGAAAGTCCCCAGGCTCCCCAGCAGGCAGA
AGTATGCAAAGCATGCATCTCAATTAGTCAGCAACCATAGTCCCGCCCCTAACTCCGCCCATCCCGCCCC
TAACTCCGCCCAGTTCCGCCCATTCTCCGCCCCATGGCTGACTAATTTTTTTTATTTATGCAGAGGCCGA
GGCCGCCTCGGCCTCTGAGCTATTCCAGAAGTAGTGAGGAGGCTTTTTTGGAGGCCTAGGCTTTTGCAAA
GATCGATCAAGAGACAGGATGAGGATCGTTTCGCATGATTGAACAAGATGGATTGCACGCAGGTTCTCCG
GCCGCTTGGGTGGAGAGGCTATTCGGCTATGACTGGGCACAACAGACAATCGGCTGCTCTGATGCCGCCG
TGTTCCGGCTGTCAGCGCAGGGGCGCCCGGTTCTTTTTGTCAAGACCGACCTGTCCGGTGCCCTGAATGA
ACTGCAAGACGAGGCAGCGCGGCTATCGTGGCTGGCCACGACGGGCGTTCCTTGCGCAGCTGTGCTCGAC
GTTGTCACTGAAGCGGGAAGGGACTGGCTGCTATTGGGCGAAGTGCCGGGGCAGGATCTCCTGTCATCTC
ACCTTGCTCCTGCCGAGAAAGTATCCATCATGGCTGATGCAATGCGGCGGCTGCATACGCTTGATCCGGC
TACCTGCCCATTCGACCACCAAGCGAAACATCGCATCGAGCGAGCACGTACTCGGATGGAAGCCGGTCTT
GTCGATCAGGATGATCTGGACGAAGAGCATCAGGGGCTCGCGCCAGCCGAACTGTTCGCCAGGCTCAAGG
CGAGCATGCCCGACGGCGAGGATCTCGTCGTGACCCATGGCGATGCCTGCTTGCCGAATATCATGGTGGA
AAATGGCCGCTTTTCTGGATTCATCGACTGTGGCCGGCTGGGTGTGGCGGACCGCTATCAGGACATAGCG
TTGGCTACCCGTGATATTGCTGAAGAGCTTGGCGGCGAATGGGCTGACCGCTTCCTCGTGCTTTACGGTA
TCGCCGCTCCCGATTCGCAGCGCATCGCCTTCTATCGCCTTCTTGACGAGTTCTTCTGAGCGGGACTCTG
GGGTTCGAAATGACCGACCAAGCGACGCCCAACCTGCCATCACGAGATTTCGATTCCACCGCCGCCTTCT
ATGAAAGGTTGGGCTTCGGAATCGTTTTCCGGGACGCCGGCTGGATGATCCTCCAGCGCGGGGATCTCAT
GCTGGAGTTCTTCGCCCACCCTAGGGGGAGGCTAACTGAAACACGGAAGGAGACAATACCGGAAGGAACC
CGCGCTATGACGGCAATAAAAAGACAGAATAAAACGCACGGTGTTGGGTCGTTTGTTCATAAACGCGGGG
TTCGGTCCCAGGGCTGGCACTCTGTCGATACCCCACCGAGACCCCATTGGGGCCAATACGCCCGCGTTTC
TTCCTTTTCCCCACCCCACCCCCCAAGTTCGGGTGAAGGCCCAGGGCTCGCAGCCAACGTCGGGGCGGCA
GGCCCTGCCATAGCCTCAGGTTACTCATATATACTTTAGATTGATTTAAAACTTCATTTTTAATTTAAAA
GGATCTAGGTGAAGATCCTTTTTGATAATCTCATGACCAAAATCCCTTAACGTGAGTTTTCGTTCCACTG
AGCGTCAGACCCCGTAGAAAAGATCAAAGGATCTTCTTGAGATCCTTTTTTTCTGCGCGTAATCTGCTGC
TTGCAAACAAAAAAACCACCGCTACCAGCGGTGGTTTGTTTGCCGGATCAAGAGCTACCAACTCTTTTTC
CGAAGGTAACTGGCTTCAGCAGAGCGCAGATACCAAATACTGTTCTTCTAGTGTAGCCGTAGTTAGGCCA
CCACTTCAAGAACTCTGTAGCACCGCCTACATACCTCGCTCTGCTAATCCTGTTACCAGTGGCTGCTGCC
AGTGGCGATAAGTCGTGTCTTACCGGGTTGGACTCAAGACGATAGTTACCGGATAAGGCGCAGCGGTCGG
GCTGAACGGGGGGTTCGTGCACACAGCCCAGCTTGGAGCGAACGACCTACACCGAACTGAGATACCTACA
GCGTGAGCTATGAGAAAGCGCCACGCTTCCCGAAGGGAGAAAGGCGGACAGGTATCCGGTAAGCGGCAGG
GTCGGAACAGGAGAGCGCACGAGGGAGCTTCCAGGGGGAAACGCCTGGTATCTTTATAGTCCTGTCGGGT
TTCGCCACCTCTGACTTGAGCGTCGATTTTTGTGATGCTCGTCAGGGGGGCGGAGCCTATGGAAAAACGC
CAGCAACGCGGCCTTTTTACGGTTCCTGGCCTTTTGCTGGCCTTTTGCTCACATGTTCTTTCCTGCGTTA
TCCCCTGATTCTGTGGATAACCGTATTACCGCCATGCATTAGTTATTAATAGTAATCAATTACGGGGTCA
TTAGTTCATAGCCCATATATGGAGTTCCGCGTTACATAACTTACGGTAAATGGCCCGCCTGGCTGACCGC
CCAACGACCCCCGCCCATTGACGTCAATAATGACGTATGTTCCCATAGTAACGCCAATAGGGACTTTCCA
TTGACGTCAATGGGTGGAGTATTTACGGTAAACTGCCCACTTGGCAGTACATCAAGTGTATCATATGCCA
AGTACGCCCCCTATTGACGTCAATGACGGTAAATGGCCCGCCTGGCATTATGCCCAGTACATGACCTTAT
GGGACTTTCCTACTTGGCAGTACATCTACGTATTAGTCATCGCTATTACCATG
