>Addgene plasmid #20676 | pHJ321 | addgene partial sequence | sequence record 26191 | 20676 with EGFP-N
GCTCCTCGCCCTTGCTCACCATGGTGGCGACCGGTGGATCCCGGGCCCGCGGTACCGTCGACGGCATAGA
CTCAAATTCGTCAATGCGCTGCTTGGTGTTGCCCTGCCGGATCTGGCGCAGGGCCTTGTATTTGTCTCGG
CCCAGTCGCATGTTCTCAGCATGGATCATGTCATTGGCAGTCTTCTTGGACTCATCTCTGGCATTGGCCA
GCTCCGAAGTGAGGGCCTTCAGGTGCTTCTGCACACGCTCATTCTTCTCTGCCTCAGTGGTACGTTCCTC
CTCACTGCGGTCCTTGGCCATAGCATCAGCCCGTAGGTCAGCACTAGCCTCTGCCCCATTCTCATCCTGC
TCATCCTGCTCATTCTCAGCAGGCTCTGCCACATGAGGTGTACTCATGGCAGTCTTCAGCTCAGCACGGG
TCTTCTCCAAGTCTTCCTGTACCATCTGGGCCTTCTGCTGCCACTCCACAGCCTCACTCTCCTTCTTCTG
TCGGGCCATCTCCAGCTGGGAGATTCGAGCTGTCAGCTCTGCCATTTCCAAGGCCAGCTGTTCCTGAGTC
TTTTTCTGGTCCCGGGAGGCCTGCAGCAAGGCCTCCTTGGCCTCTTCAGCTTCTTGACGCTCCTTGGCCA
GCTTTTCAGCCTCGCTCTGGGCACGCTTCCGTTCCTGCTCAAGTTCCAGAGCCCTACGGGTCTGTTCTTC
CAGTTCTTGCTGAGCCTTCTTAGTCTGTTCCTCGATCTG
